Addgene plasmid #217109: pCMV-hAT-6_DR
Purpose: Mammalian expression vector for expression of hAT-6_DR transposase (CMV promoter)
Depositing lab: Haoyi Wang. Depositing organization: Institute of Zoology, Chinese Academy of Sciences. Publication: Heterologous survey of 130 DNA transposons in human cells highlights their functional divergence and expands the genome engineering toolbox. Zhang T, Tan S, Tang N, Li Y, Zhang C, Sun J, Guo Y, Gao H, Cai Y, Sun W, Wang C, Fu L, Ma H, Wu Y, Hu X, Zhang X, Gee P, Yan W, Zhao Y, Chen Q, Guo B, Wang H, Zhang YE. Cell. 2024 Jul 11;187(14):3741-3760.e30. doi: 10.1016/j.cell.2024.05.007. Epub 2024 Jun 5. PubMed 38843831.
Backbone
  Vector backbone: pCMV
  Vector type: Mammalian Expression
Growth in bacteria
  Bacterial resistance: Ampicillin, 100 μg/mL
  Growth temperature: 37°C
  Growth strain: DH5alpha
  Copy number: High Copy
Gene/Insert
  Gene/Insert name: hAT-6_DR transposase
  Species: Synthetic
  Cloning method: Restriction Enzyme; 5′ cloning site Unknown (unknown if destroyed); 3′ cloning site Unknown (unknown if destroyed)
Terms and licenses: Academic/Nonprofit Terms; Industry Terms: Not Available to Industry
How to cite: pCMV-hAT-6_DR was a gift from Haoyi Wang (Addgene plasmid # 217109 ; http://n2t.net/addgene:217109 ; RRID:Addgene_217109)
