[The description below was written by a language model from this plasmid's Addgene catalogue record and pLannotate feature annotations shown in this document.]
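Description:
pCMV-hAT-6_DR is a 5.6 kb mammalian expression plasmid built on a pCMV backbone to produce the hAT-6_DR transposase, a synthetic coding sequence for a member of the hAT DNA transposon superfamily. It is propagated in E. coli from a high-copy ColE1/pUC-type origin and selected with ampicillin through the β-lactamase gene and its native promoter. An f1 phage origin is also present, along with remnants of cloning-vector sequence (lac promoter and operator, CAP binding site, and fragments of lacI and the pBR322 bom region).

Expression is driven by the human cytomegalovirus immediate early enhancer and promoter, and transcripts are terminated by the bovine growth hormone polyadenylation signal. The automated annotation does not label the transposase itself. The unannotated interval of roughly 1.2 kb between the T7 promoter and the reverse-oriented SP6 promoter, which sits between the CMV promoter and the bGH poly(A) signal, is presumably where the insert lies. The flanking phage promoters could serve for in vitro transcription or as sequencing primer sites. The cloning sites are recorded as unknown, and no epitope tag or reporter is annotated. Downstream, an SV40 early promoter is followed only by a short fragment of a bleomycin-resistance (ble) gene running into the SV40 poly(A) signal, so the plasmid does not appear to carry an intact mammalian selection marker. A short match to a truncated HIV-1 LTR next to the CMV promoter is a small fragment and does not make this a lentiviral vector.

The plasmid comes from a survey that tested many DNA transposons for activity in human cells. It supplies the transposase by transfection, presumably acting as a helper alongside a separate donor construct carrying the matching transposon ends, which this plasmid does not contain according to the annotation.
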