Features (pLannotate 1.2.2; 19 found; start..end, strand, type, name):
      1..380     +  enhancer       CMV enhancer: human cytomegalovirus immediate early enhancer
    381..584     +  promoter       CMV promoter: human cytomegalovirus (CMV) immediate early promoter
    580..613     +  LTR            5' LTR (truncated) (fragment): truncated 5' long terminal repeat (LTR) from HIV-1
    629..647     +  promoter       T7 promoter: promoter for bacteriophage T7 RNA polymerase
   1827..1845    -  promoter       SP6 promoter: promoter for bacteriophage SP6 RNA polymerase
   1871..2095    +  polyA_signal   bGH poly(A) signal: bovine growth hormone polyadenylation signal
   2099..2120    +  promoter       SV40 promoter (fragment): SV40 enhancer and early promoter
   2141..2569    +  rep_origin     f1 ori (sequence partly withheld): f1 bacteriophage origin of replication; arrow indicates direction of (+) strand synthesis
   2583..2912    +  promoter       SV40 promoter: SV40 enhancer and early promoter
   2925..3083    +  CDS            ble (fragment): BLE_KLEPN - Experimental evidence at protein level: Swiss-Prot protein existence level 1. Binding protein with a strong affinity to the bleomycin family of antibiotics. Binds to CL990; an antimitotic-antibiotic compound. From Klebsiella pneumoniae.
   3078..3199    +  polyA_signal   SV40 poly(A) signal: SV40 polyadenylation signal
   3272..3288    -  protein_bind   lac operator: The lac repressor binds to the lac operator to inhibit transcription in E. coli. This inhibition can be relieved by adding lactose or isopropyl-β-D-thiogalactopyranoside (IPTG). lac repressor encoded by lacI
   3296..3326    -  promoter       lac promoter: promoter for the E. coli lac operon
   3341..3362    -  protein_bind   CAP binding site: CAP binding activates transcription in the presence of cAMP. E. coli catabolite activator protein
   3375..3467    -  CDS            lacI (fragment): lac repressor; lacI; The lac repressor binds to the lac operator to inhibit transcription in E. coli. This inhibition can be relieved by adding lactose or isopropyl-β-D-thiogalactopyranoside (IPTG).
   3650..4238    -  rep_origin     ori: high-copy-number ColE1/pMB1/pBR322/pUC origin of replication
   4409..5269    -  CDS            AmpR: β-lactamase; bla; confers resistance to ampicillin, carbenicillin, and related antibiotics
   5270..5374    -  promoter       AmpR promoter: bla
   5433..5485    -  misc_feature   bom (fragment): basis of mobility region from pBR322
>Addgene plasmid #217109 | pCMV-hAT-6_DR | addgene full sequence | sequence record 442956 | Addgene NGS Result
GACATTGATTATTGACTAGTTATTAATAGTAATCAATTACGGGGTCATTAGTTCATAGCCCATATATGGA
GTTCCGCGTTACATAACTTACGGTAAATGGCCCGCCTGGCTGACCGCCCAACGACCCCCGCCCATTGACG
TCAATAATGACGTATGTTCCCATAGTAACGCCAATAGGGACTTTCCATTGACGTCAATGGGTGGAGTATT
TACGGTAAACTGCCCACTTGGCAGTACATCAAGTGTATCATATGCCAAGTACGCCCCCTATTGACGTCAA
TGACGGTAAATGGCCCGCCTGGCATTATGCCCAGTACATGACCTTATGGGACTTTCCTACTTGGCAGTAC
ATCTACGTATTAGTCATCGCTATTACCATGGTGATGCGGTTTTGGCAGTACATCAATGGGCGTGGATAGC
GGTTTGACTCACGGGGATTTCCAAGTCTCCACCCCATTGACGTCAATGGGAGTTTGTTTTGGCACCAAAA
TCAACGGGACTTTCCAAAATGTCGTAACAACTCCGCCCCATTGACGCAAATGGGCGGTAGGCGTGTACGG
TGGGAGGTCTATATAAGCAGAGCTCTCTGGCTAACTAGAGAACCCACTGCTTACTGGCTTATCGAAATTA
ATACGACTCACTATAGGGAGACCCAAGCTTGGTACCGAGCTCGGATCCACTAGTAACGGCCGCCAGTGTG
CTGGAATTCGCCGCCACCATGGCATCAGGTGCGCCTTGTGATCTGGTGAGCAAGAAGAACACGACTGCCG
CCGTGTGGGAATATTTTGGCTTTCGCCCTAACGAAAAGGGCGAAGTGGTGAACACCGAAGATGCCATTTG
CAAACTGTGCTACAAAAAAGTGATCGCCCGCGATGGTAACACCAGCAACTTACGCAGCCATCTGCGCATT
CACCATCCTTTAACCGCCGCGCGTATGGACCAAAGCGTTAGCGCGACTGTTAGCGCAAGCACCGGTGCGG
GTGCCACTACTAGCCGTAGCACCGCGATAACCCAGCCTACCATCATGGGCGCGTTTAGCAAAACCATTCA
GTATAAACGCGATAGCGCGCGCTGGAAAACTTGTACCGACGCGGTGACCAAATACCTGGCGAAAGAAATG
GTGAGCTTTTACACCGTGGAGAAGAAGAGCTTTAAGGACATGGTGAAAGTGCTGGACGCCCAGTATGAAC
TGCCTGGCCGCAAGTTCTTTAGCCAGACCGCGGTGCCTCAGCTGTATAGCAAAGTGCGCGATGATGTGCA
GGTGCTGTTATCAGCGGCCGATAGCTACTCACTGACCACCGATATGTGGAGCAGCGTGAACATGACCCCT
TATATGAGCCTGACCGTGCATATTATTACCCCGGACTGGAAGCTGGAAAGCAAGTGCCTGCAGACCACCT
ATTTCCCGGAAAGCCACACCGCCGACAATTTAGCGGCAACCCTGACCGCGGCATTACAAGAATGGCAACT
GGACGAGAAGAAACTGAGCGCGATTACCACTGACAACGCGGCGAATATTCACGCCGCGATTCGCTCATTA
CATTGGCCGTGGCTGAACTGCTTTGGCCACAACCTGAACCTGGCCGTTACCAACGGCCTGCATGACCAGA
AACAGAAGACCGAGCGCACCTTAGGTCTGTGCCGCAACATAGTGGGCGCCTTTAGCCATAGCTGGCAGCG
CAAACACGAACTGCATAAGAAACAGGTGGATCTGGGCTTACCGAAGCATAGCTTAGTGACCGTGAGCATT
AAACGCGAATTTCTGCGCGGCAAGGACAGCAATCTGTGATGAGCGGCCGCTCGAGCATGCATCTAGAGGG
CCCTATTCTATAGTGTCACCTAAATGCTAGAGCTCGCTGATCAGCCTCGACTGTGCCTTCTAGTTGCCAG
CCATCTGTTGTTTGCCCCTCCCCCGTGCCTTCCTTGACCCTGGAAGGTGCCACTCCCACTGTCCTTTCCT
AATAAAATGAGGAAATTGCATCGCATTGTCTGAGTAGGTGTCATTCTATTCTGGGGGGTGGGGTGGGGCA
GGACAGCAAGGGGGAGGATTGGGAAGACAATAGCAGGCATGCTGGGGATGCGGTGGGCTCTATGGCTTCT
GAGGCGGAAAGAACCAGCTGGGGCTCTAGGGGGTATCCCC
[124 nt withheld, positions 2141-2264]
C
[91 nt withheld, positions 2266-2356]
A
[49 nt withheld, positions 2358-2406]
CCTTTGACGTTGGAGTCCACGTTCTTT
[37 nt withheld, positions 2434-2470]
ACCCTATCTCGGTCTATTCTTTTGATTTATAAGGGATTTTGCCGATTTCGGCCTATTGGTTAAAAAATGA
GCTGATTTAACAAAAATTTAACGCGAATTAATTCTGTGGAATGTGTGTCAGTTAGGGTGTGGAAAGTCCC
CAGGCTCCCCAGCAGGCAGAAGTATGCAAAGCATGCATCTCAATTAGTCAGCAACCAGGTGTGGAAAGTC
CCCAGGCTCCCCAGCAGGCAGAAGTATGCAAAGCATGCATCTCAATTAGTCAGCAACCATAGTCCCGCCC
CTAACTCCGCCCATCCCGCCCCTAACTCCGCCCAGTTCCGCCCATTCTCCGCCCCATGGCTGACTAATTT
TTTTTATTTATGCAGAGGCCGAGGCCGCCTCTGCCTCTGAGCTATTCCAGAAGTAGTGAGGAGGCTTTTT
TGGAGGCCTAGGCTTTTGCAAAAAGCTCCCCGAAATGACCGACCAAGCGACGCCCAACCTGCCATCACGA
GATTTCGATTCCACCGCCGCCTTCTATGAAAGGTTGGGCTTCGGAATCGTTTTCCGGGACGCCGGCTGGA
TGATCCTCCAGCGCGGGGATCTCATGCTGGAGTTCTTCGCCCACCCCAACTTGTTTATTGCAGCTTATAA
TGGTTACAAATAAAGCAATAGCATCACAAATTTCACAAATAAAGCATTTTTTTCACTGCATTCTAGTTGT
GGTTTGTCCAAACTCATCAATGTATCTTATCATGTCTGTATACCGTCGACCTCTAGCTAGAGCTTGGCGT
AATCATGGTCATAGCTGTTTCCTGTGTGAAATTGTTATCCGCTCACAATTCCACACAACATACGAGCCGG
AAGCATAAAGTGTAAAGCCTGGGGTGCCTAATGAGTGAGCTAACTCACATTAATTGCGTTGCGCTCACTG
CCCGCTTTCCAGTCGGGAAACCTGTCGTGCCAGCTGCATTAATGAATCGGCCAACGCGCGGGGAGAGGCG
GTTTGCGTATTGGGCGCTCTTCCGCTTCCTCGCTCACTGACTCGCTGCGCTCGGTCGTTCGGCTGCGGCG
AGCGGTATCAGCTCACTCAAAGGCGGTAATACGGTTATCCACAGAATCAGGGGATAACGCAGGAAAGAAC
ATGTGAGCAAAAGGCCAGCAAAAGGCCAGGAACCGTAAAAAGGCCGCGTTGCTGGCGTTTTTCCATAGGC
TCCGCCCCCCTGACGAGCATCACAAAAATCGACGCTCAAGTCAGAGGTGGCGAAACCCGACAGGACTATA
AAGATACCAGGCGTTTCCCCCTGGAAGCTCCCTCGTGCGCTCTCCTGTTCCGACCCTGCCGCTTACCGGA
TACCTGTCCGCCTTTCTCCCTTCGGGAAGCGTGGCGCTTTCTCATAGCTCACGCTGTAGGTATCTCAGTT
CGGTGTAGGTCGTTCGCTCCAAGCTGGGCTGTGTGCACGAACCCCCCGTTCAGCCCGACCGCTGCGCCTT
ATCCGGTAACTATCGTCTTGAGTCCAACCCGGTAAGACACGACTTATCGCCACTGGCAGCAGCCACTGGT
AACAGGATTAGCAGAGCGAGGTATGTAGGCGGTGCTACAGAGTTCTTGAAGTGGTGGCCTAACTACGGCT
ACACTAGAAGAACAGTATTTGGTATCTGCGCTCTGCTGAAGCCAGTTACCTTCGGAAAAAGAGTTGGTAG
CTCTTGATCCGGCAAACAAACCACCGCTGGTAGCGGTGGTTTTTTTGTTTGCAAGCAGCAGATTACGCGC
AGAAAAAAAGGATCTCAAGAAGATCCTTTGATCTTTTCTACGGGGTCTGACGCTCAGTGGAACGAAAACT
CACGTTAAGGGATTTTGGTCATGAGATTATCAAAAAGGATCTTCACCTAGATCCTTTTAAATTAAAAATG
AAGTTTTAAATCAATCTAAAGTATATATGAGTAAACTTGGTCTGACAGTTACCAATGCTTAATCAGTGAG
GCACCTATCTCAGCGATCTGTCTATTTCGTTCATCCATAGTTGCCTGACTCCCCGTCGTGTAGATAACTA
CGATACGGGAGGGCTTACCATCTGGCCCCAGTGCTGCAATGATACCGCGAGACCCACGCTCACCGGCTCC
AGATTTATCAGCAATAAACCAGCCAGCCGGAAGGGCCGAGCGCAGAAGTGGTCCTGCAACTTTATCCGCC
TCCATCCAGTCTATTAATTGTTGCCGGGAAGCTAGAGTAAGTAGTTCGCCAGTTAATAGTTTGCGCAACG
TTGTTGCCATTGCTACAGGCATCGTGGTGTCACGCTCGTCGTTTGGTATGGCTTCATTCAGCTCCGGTTC
CCAACGATCAAGGCGAGTTACATGATCCCCCATGTTGTGCAAAAAAGCGGTTAGCTCCTTCGGTCCTCCG
ATCGTTGTCAGAAGTAAGTTGGCCGCAGTGTTATCACTCATGGTTATGGCAGCACTGCATAATTCTCTTA
CTGTCATGCCATCCGTAAGATGCTTTTCTGTGACTGGTGAGTACTCAACCAAGTCATTCTGAGAATAGTG
TATGCGGCGACCGAGTTGCTCTTGCCCGGCGTCAATACGGGATAATACCGCGCCACATAGCAGAACTTTA
AAAGTGCTCATCATTGGAAAACGTTCTTCGGGGCGAAAACTCTCAAGGATCTTACCGCTGTTGAGATCCA
GTTCGATGTAACCCACTCGTGCACCCAACTGATCTTCAGCATCTTTTACTTTCACCAGCGTTTCTGGGTG
AGCAAAAACAGGAAGGCAAAATGCCGCAAAAAAGGGAATAAGGGCGACACGGAAATGTTGAATACTCATA
CTCTTCCTTTTTCAATATTATTGAAGCATTTATCAGGGTTATTGTCTCATGAGCGGATACATATTTGAAT
GTATTTAGAAAAATAAACAAATAGGGGTTCCGCGCACATTTCCCCGAAAAGTGCCACCTGACGTCGACGG
ATCGGGAGATCTCCCGATCCCCTATGGTGCACTCTCAGTACAATCTGCTCTGATGCCGCATAGTTAAGCC
AGTATCTGCTCCCTGCTTGTGTGTTGGAGGTCGCTGAGTAGTGCGCGAGCAAAATTTAAGCTACAACAAG
GCAAGGCTTGACCGACAATTGCATGAAGAATCTGCTTAGGGTTAGGCGTTTTGCGCTGCTTCGCGATGTA
CGGGCCAGATATACGCGTT
